Addgene plasmid #47601: pcDNA4TO-hCALML3
Depositing lab: Emanuel Strehler. Depositing organization: Mayo Foundation for Medical Education and Research. Publication: Calmodulin-like protein increases filopodia-dependent cell motility via up-regulation of myosin-10. Bennett RD, Mauer AS, Strehler EE. J Biol Chem. 2007 Feb 2;282(5):3205-12. Epub 2006 Nov 26. 10.1074/jbc.M607174200 PubMed 17130134.
Backbone
  Vector backbone: pCDNA4/TO
  Backbone manufacturer: Invitrogen
  Backbone size w/o insert (bp): 5000
  Vector type: Mammalian Expression
Growth in bacteria
  Bacterial resistance: Ampicillin, 100 μg/mL
  Growth temperature: 37°C
  Growth strain: DH5alpha
  Copy number: Unknown
Gene/Insert
  Gene/Insert name: CALM3 (alt names: calmodulin-like 3; CLP)
  Species: H. sapiens (human)
  Entrez Gene: CALML3 (a.k.a. CLP)
  Promoter: tet-inducible CMV
  Cloning method: Restriction Enzyme; 5′ cloning site HindIII (not destroyed); 3′ cloning site XhoI (not destroyed)
  Sequencing primers: 5′ CMV-F; 3′ BGHrev
Terms and licenses: Academic/Nonprofit Terms; Industry Terms: Not Available to Industry
Depositor comments: tetracycline-inducible expression of CLP
How to cite: pcDNA4TO-hCALML3 was a gift from Emanuel Strehler (Addgene plasmid # 47601 ; http://n2t.net/addgene:47601 ; RRID:Addgene_47601)
