[The description below was written by a language model from this plasmid's Addgene catalogue record.]
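Description:
pcDNA4TO-hCALML3 is a mammalian expression plasmid built on the commercial pcDNA4/TO backbone (about 5 kb without insert) for tetracycline-regulated expression of human calmodulin-like protein 3 (CALML3, also known as CLP). The insert name field reads "CALM3", but the alternative names, the Entrez gene link and the plasmid name all point to CALML3 rather than the calmodulin 3 gene. The plasmid is propagated in E. coli under ampicillin selection. The record does not state the copy number, does not list a mammalian selection marker, and provides no feature table, so other backbone elements cannot be confirmed from it.

The CALML3 coding sequence was inserted by restriction cloning between HindIII (5′) and XhoI (3′), both of which remain intact, so the insert can be excised or replaced. It lies downstream of a tetracycline-inducible CMV promoter. In this type of promoter, tet operator sequences are placed within the strong CMV promoter so that transcription is blocked in cells expressing the Tet repressor and released when tetracycline or an analogue is added. In cells lacking the repressor, such a promoter would be expected to drive constitutive expression. The listed sequencing primers, a CMV forward primer and a BGH reverse primer, suggest a bovine growth hormone polyadenylation region downstream of the cloning site. No epitope tag or fusion partner is recorded.

The depositor describes the purpose as tetracycline-inducible expression of CLP. The associated publication concerns calmodulin-like protein increasing filopodia-dependent cell motility through up-regulation of myosin-10, which fits use of the plasmid for controlled CLP expression in cultured mammalian cells.
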