>Addgene plasmid #47601 | pcDNA4TO-hCALML3 | addgene partial sequence | sequence record 69599 | CMV-F 5'-CGCAAATGGGCGGTAGGCGTG-3'
CCTATCAGTGATAGAGATCTCCCTATCAGTGATAGAGATCGTCGACGAGCTCGTTTAGTGAACCGTCAGA
TCGCCTGGAGACGCCATCCACGCTGTTTTGACCTCCATAGAAGACACCGGGACCGATCCAGCCTCCGGAC
TCTAGCGTTTAAACTTAAGCTTCACCCCTGGCATGGCCGACCAGCTGACTGAGGAGCAGGTCACAGAATT
CAAGGAGGCCTTCTCCCTGTTTGACAAGGATGGGGACGGCTGCATCACCACCCGCGAGCTGGGCACGGTC
ATGCGGTCCCTGGGCCAGAACCCCACGGAGGCCGAGCTGCGGGACATGATGAGTGAGATCGACCGGGACG
GCAACGGCACCGTGGACTTCCCCGAGTTCCTGGGCATGATGGCCAGGAAGATGAAGGACACGGACAACGA
GGAGGAGATCCGCGAGGCCTTCCGCGTGTTCGACAAGGACGGCAACGGCTTCGTCAGCGCCGCCGAGCTG
CGACACGTCATGACCCGGCTGGGGGAGAAGCTGAGTGACGAGGAGGTGGACGAGATGATCCGGGCCGCGG
ACACGGACGGAGACGGACAGGTGAACTACGAGGAGTTTGTCCGTGTGCTGGTGTCCAAGTGAGGCCTCGA
GTCTAGAGGGCCCGTTTAAACCCGCTGATCAGCCTCGACTGTGCCTTCTAGTTGCCAGCCATCTGTTGTT
TGCCCCTCCCCCGTGCCTTCCTTGACCCTGGAAGGTGCCACTCCCACTGTCCTTTCCTAATAAAATGAGG
AAATTGCATCGCATTGTCTGAGTAGGTGTCATTCTATTCTGGGGGGTGGGGTGGGGCAGGACAGCA
